>Addgene plasmid #135923 | pAF138 | depositor full sequence | sequence record 262547 | pAF138 sequence 9551 bps
TTGAGATCCTTTTTTTCTGCGCGTAATCTGCTGCTTGCAAACAAAAAAACCACCGCTACCAGCGGTGGTT
TGTTTGCCGGATCAAGAGCTACCAACTCTTTTTCCGAAGGTAACTGGCTTCAGCAGAGCGCAGATACCAA
ATACTGTTCTTCTAGTGTAGCCGTAGTTAGGCCACCACTTCAAGAACTCTGTAGCACCGCCTACATACCT
CGCTCTGCTAATCCTGTTACCAGTGGCTGCTGCCAGTGGCGATAAGTCGTGTCTTACCGGGTTGGACTCA
AGACGATAGTTACCGGATAAGGCGCAGCGGTCGGGCTGAACGGGGGGTTCGTGCACACAGCCCAGCTTGG
AGCGAACGACCTACACCGAACTGAGATACCTACAGCGTGAGCTATGAGAAAGCGCCACGCTTCCCGAAGG
GAGAAAGGCGGACAGGTATCCGGTAAGCGGCAGGGTCGGAACAGGAGAGCGCACGAGGGAGCTTCCAGGG
GGAAACGCCTGGTATCTTTATAGTCCTGTCGGGTTTCGCCACCTCTGACTTGAGCGTCGATTTTTGTGAT
GCTCGTCAGGGGGGCGGAGCCTATGGAAAAACGCCAGCAACGCGGCCTTTTTACGGTTCCTGGCCTTTTG
CTGGCCTTTTGCTCACATGTTCTTTCCTGCGTTATCCCCTGATTCTGTGGATAACCGTATTACCGCCTTT
GAGTGAGCTGATACCGCTCGCCGCAGCCGAACGACCGAGCGCAGCGAGTCAGTGAGCGAGGAAGCGGATC
CCTATACAGTTGAAGTCGGAAGTTTACATACACCTTAGCCAAATACATTTAAACTCACTTTTTCACAATT
CCTGACATTTAATCCTAGTAAAAATTCCCTGTCTTAGGTCAGTTAGGATCACCACTTTATTTTAAGAATG
TGAAATATCAGAATAATAGTAGAGAGAATGATTCATTTCAGCTTTTATTTCTTTCATCACATTCCCAGTG
GGTCAGAAGTTTACATACACTCGACTCCTCTGCAGAATGCGGCGATGTTTCGGTAAGGGGTCCCGAGTAG
CTAGTTCATGGCAGCCAGCATATGGCATATGTTGCCAAACTCTAAACCAAATACTCATTCTGATGTTTTA
AATGATTTGCCCTCCCATATGTCCTTCCGAGTGAGAGACACAAAAAATTCCAACACACTATTGCAATGAA
AATAAATTTCCTTTATTAGCCAGAAGTCAGATGCTCAAGGGGCTTCATGATGTCCCCATAATTTTTGGCA
GAGGGAAAAAGATCTCAGTGGTATTTGTGAGCCAGGGCATTGGCCACACCAGCCACCACCTTCTGATAGG
CAGCCTGCACCTGAGGAGTGAATTCACGACAGGCCTTCGAACTATTCCTTTGCCCTCGGACGAGTGCTGG
GGCGTCGGTTTCCACTATCGGCGAGTACTTCTACACAGCCATCGGTCCAGACGGCCGCGCTTCTGCGGGC
GATTTGTGTACGCCCGACAGTCCCGGCTCCGGATCGGACGATTGCGTCGCATCGACCCTGCGCCCAAGCT
GCATCATCGAAATTGCCGTCAACCAAGCTCTGATAGAGTTGGTCAAGACCAATGCGGAGCATATACGCCC
GGAGCCGCGGCGATCCTGCAAGCTCCGGATGCCTCCGCTCGAAGTAGCGCGTCTGCTGCTCCATACAAGC
CAACCACGGCCTCCAGAAGAAGATGTTGGCGACCTCGTATTGGGAATCCCCGAACATCGCCTCGCTCCAG
TCAATGACCGCTGTTATGCGGCCATTGTCCGTCAGGACATTGTTGGAGCCGAAATCCGCGTGCACGAGGT
GCCGGACTTCGGGGCAGTCCTCGGCCCAAAGCATCAGCTCATCGAGAGCCTGCGCGACGGACGCACTGAC
GGTGTCGTCCATCACAGTTTGCCAGTGATACACATGGGGATCAGCAATCGCGCATATGAAATCACGCCAT
GTAGTGTATTGACCGATTCCTTGCGGTCCGAATGGGCCGAACCCGCTCGTCTGGCTAAGATCGGCCGCAG
CGATCGCATCCATGGCCTCCGCGACCGGCTGCAGAACAGCGGGCAGTTCGGTTTCAGGCAGGTCTTGCAA
CGTGACACCCTGTGCACGGCGGGAGATGCAATAGGTCAGGCTCTCGCTGAATTCCCCAATGTCAAGCACT
TCCGGAATCGGGAGCGCGGCCGATGCAAAGTGCCGATAAACATAACGATCTTTGTAGAAACCATCGGCGC
AGCTATTTACCCGCAGGACATATCCACGCCCTCCTACATCGAAGCTGAAAGCACGAGATTCTTCGCCCTC
CGAGAGCTGCATCAGGTCGGAGACGCTGTCGAACTTTTCGATCAGAAACTTCTCGACAGACGTCGCGGTG
AGTTCAGGCTTTTTCATGGTGGCCTCAGGTGCAGAGGTTTCTACAGGGAAAGAGAGAAAGGCTACAGTTA
GTTTGCTGTGATGATGCTAAGTGCCGAGGTCAGATGTCTATGGATTGTACACGGAATCCCAACGCAGGAA
CCAAAAAACACTCACCCAAAAAAATGGCGCTAAGGCCGAGAGAAAGGCGAAGTTCCGTCTACGGCTATAT
ACCTTGAAACAGGGGCGGCAGAAGTGACGCAACGCGGTTGCGCGGACGGCTTCCTGTGTTTTCATTGGTC
GAAGCGTTCTGCGCGTGCGCAGAGATTCCCCAGGGAAGGCGGGCCCTCTTCCGAATGTCCAATCCGGACA
TTCTTCCGGTTGGACCTCCGCGGTCAGCGCTGTGCCCGGCGAGAGATCACGTGGGGCGCGGAGGCGGTGC
TGCTGGGGCACGGCCGTCCAGCCTCGGCGGCCATATTTTTGAGGGGCTGTTCATCTCGTTCACACGCTCT
GTCCGCCATGTTTGTGAGTGGAAGCGCCATTACCCCTTCAAGCGACTGAAGGCTGCAGGGCCTCTGGTGG
CCCGCATGGGGAGACCAGACCCGCCAGGCCCGCCTTTCCGCACTCAGTCCGGGCTTACTTTATTTTGTGA
GACAGGGTCTCGCCTAGAGGCTCCGGTGCCCGTCAGTGGGCAGAGCGCACATCGCCCACAGTCCCCGAGA
AGTTGGGGGGAGGGGTCGGCAATTGAACCGGTGCCTAGAGAAGGTGGCGCGGGGTAAACTGGGAAAGTGA
TGTCGTGTACTGGCTCCGCCTTTTTCCCGAGGGTGGGGGAGAACCGTATATAAGTGCAGTAGTCGCCGTG
AACGTTCTTTTTCGCAACGGGTTTGCCGCCAGAACACAGGTAAGTGCCGTGTGTGGTTCCCGCGGGCCTG
GCCTCTTTACGGGTTATGGCCCTTGCGTGCCTTGAATTACTTCCACGCCCCTGGCTGCAGTACGTGATTC
TTGATCCCGAGCTTCGGGTTGGAAGTGGGTGGGAGAGTTCGAGGCCTTGCGCTTAAGGAGCCCCTTCGCC
TCGTGCTTGAGTTGAGGCTTGGCCTGGGCGCTGGGGCCGCCGCGTGCGAATCTGGTGGCACCTTCGCGCC
TGTCTCGCTGCTTTCGATAAGTCTCTAGCCATTTAAAATTTTTGATGACCTGCTGCGACGCTTTTTTTCT
GGCAAGATAGTCTTGTAAATGCGGGCCAAGATCTGCACACTGGTATTTCGGTTTTTGGGGCCGCGGGCGG
CGACGGGGCCCGTGCGTCCCAGCGCACATGTTCGGCGAGGCGGGGCCTGCGAGCGCGGCCACCGAGAATC
GGACGGGGGTAGTCTCAAGCTGGCCGGCCTGCTCTGGTGCCTGGCCTCGCGCCGCCGTGTATCGCCCCGC
CCTGGGCGGCAAGGCTGGCCCGGTCGGCACCAGTTGCGTGAGCGGAAAGATGGCCGCTTCCCGGCCCTGC
TGCAGGGAGCTCAAAATGGAGGACGCGGCGCTCGGGAGAGCGGGCGGGTGAGTCACCCACACAAAGGAAA
AGGGCCTTTCCGTCCTCAGCCGTCGCTTCATGTGACTCCACGGAGTACCGGGCGCCGTCCAGGCACCTCG
ATTAGTTCTCGAGCTTTTGGAGTACGTCGTCTTTAGGTTGGGGGGAGGGGTTTTATGCGATGGAGTTTCC
CCATACTGAGTGGGTGGAGACTGAAGTTAGGCCAGCTTGGCACTTGATGTAATTCTCCTTGGAATTTGCC
CTTTTTGAGTTTGGATCTTGGTTCATTCTCAAGCCTCAGACAGTGGTTCAAAGTTTTTTTCTTCCATTTA
AGGTGTCGTGAAAACTACCCCAAGCTGGCCTCTGCGGCCGCCACCATGGTAAACAGCTACAATAGACTGG
AGGCGATATCAACTCTTGTTATACTACTCTGGGTAACTCTGGTCCAGGGTTCCTGTGGCAGCTGTCCAGC
TGGTACTTTCTGGAATGGTACAGATTGTGGAAAAAACAAAAATCAAGCTTGCATCCCATGTCCCCCAAAT
AGTTTCTCTAGTACAGCTGGCGAACAGAGGACATGTAACATATGCAGGAGATGTGAAGGTATTTTTAGAA
CAAAGAGAGAATGTACTCCAACAAGTAATACAGAGTGTGATTGTATGTCTGGGTATCATTGTTCCGGAGT
AGGATGTAATAGGTGTCAACCAGATTGCAAGCAAGGTCAAGAACTTCTAGGAAAAGGTTGTAGAGACTGT
AGCTTTGGTACCTTTAATGATCAGACACGGGGGAACTGCAAACGCTGGACAAACTGCTCTTTGAATGGAC
TAGTTGTGCTTGTAAATGGAACCAATAAAAGAGATGTGATATGTGGATCCACCCAAACAGTTGCCACTCT
GGACACAATCTCCATGACAATTCCAGCTTCTCTCGTGCACATTGATAAGAACCATCAGCCCGGGGAGAAC
CTTTACTTCCAGGGATCCGCTGGCTCCGCTGCTGGTTCTGGCGAATTCCATCATCACCATCACCATGTCG
ACGTGAGCAAGGGCGAGGAGCTGTTCACCGGCGTGGTGCCCATCCTGGTGGAGCTGGACGGCGACGTGAA
CGGCCACAAGTTCAGCGTGAGCGGCGAGGGCGAGGGCGACGCCACCTACGGCAAGTTGACCCTGAAGTTC
ATCTGCACCACCGGCAAGCTGCCCGTGCCCTGGCCCACCCTGGTGACCACCTTCGGCTACGGCCTGATGT
GCTTCGCCCGCTACCCCGACCACATGAAGCAGCACGACTTCTTCAAGAGCGCCATGCCCGAGGGCTACGT
GCAGGAGCGCACCATCTTCTTCAAGGACGACGGCAACTACAAGACCCGCGCCGAGGTGAAGTTCGAGGGC
GACACCCTGGTGAACCGCATCGAGCTGAAGGGCATCGACTTCAAGGAGGACGGCAACATCCTGGGCCACA
AGCTGGAGTACAACTACAACAGCCACAACGTGTACATCATGGCCGACAAGCAGAAGAACGGCATCAAGGT
GAACTTCAAGATCCGCCACAACATCGAGGACGGCAGCGTGCAGCTGGCCGACCACTACCAGCAGAACACC
CCCATCGGCGACGGCCCCGTGCTGCTGCCCGACAACCACTACCTGAGCTACCAGAGCAAGCTGAGCAAGG
ACCCCAACGAGAAGCGCGACCACATGGTGCTGCTGGAGTTCGTGACCGCCGCCGGCATCACCCTGGGCAT
GGACGAGCTGTACAAGTAGGCTAGCGTCAGGCCAAGCTTGGGGATCAATTCTCTAGAGCTCGCTGATCAG
CCTCGACTGTGCCTTCTAGTTGCCAGCCATCTGTTGTTTGCCCCTCCCCCGTGCCTTCCTTGACCCTGGA
AGGTGCCACTCCCACTGTCCTTTCCTAATAAAATGAGGAAATTGCATCGCATTGTCTGAGTAGGTGTCAT
TCTATTCTGGGGGGTGGGGTGGGGCAGGACAGCAAGGGGGAGGATTGGGAAGACAATAGCAGGCATGCTG
GGGATGCGGTGGGCTCTATGGCTTCTGAGGCGGAAAGAACCAGCTGGGCCTACTAGATAGCGGACCCCTT
ACCGAAACATCGCCGCATTCTGCAGAGGAGTCGAACTTAGTGTATGTAAACTTCTGACCCACTGGAATTG
TGATACAGTGAATTATAAGTGAAATAATCTGTCTGTAAACAATTGTTGGAAAAATGACTTGTGTCATGCA
CAAAGTAGATGTCCTAACTGACTTGCCAAAACTATTGTTTGTTAACAAGAAATTTGTGGAGTAGTTGAAA
AACGAGTTTTAATGACTCCAACTTAAGTGTATGTAAACTTCCGACTTCAACTGTATAGGGATCCAATTTT
AACAAAATATTCGAGCTTGCATGCCTGCAGGTCGTTACATAACTTACGGTAAATGGCCCGCCTGGCTGAC
CGCCCAACGACCCCCGCCCATTGACGTCAATAATGACGTATGTTCCCATAGTAACGCCAATAGGGACTTT
CCATTGACGTCAATGGGTGGAGTATTTACGGTAAACTGCCCACTTGGCAGTACATCAAGTGTATCATATG
CCAAGTACGCCCCCTATTGACGTCAATGACGGTAAATGGCCCGCCTGGCATTATGCCCAGTACATGACCT
TATGGGACTTTCCTACTTGGCAGTACATCTACGTATTAGTCATCGCTATTACCATGGTGATGCGGTTTTG
GCAGTACATCAATGGGCGTGGATAGCGGTTTGACTCACGGGGATTTCCAAGTCTCCACCCCATTGACGTC
AATGGGAGTTTGTTTTGGCACCAAAATCAACGGGACTTTCCAAAATGTCGTAACAACTCCGCCCCATTGA
CGCAAATGGGCGGTAGGCGTGTACGGTGGGAGGTCTATATAAGCAGAGCTCGTTTAGTGAACCGTCAGAT
CGCCTGGAGACGCCATCCACGCTGTTTTGACCTCCATAGAAGACACCGGGACCGATCCAGCCTCCGGACT
CTAGAGGATCCGGTACTCGAGGAACTGAAAAACCAGAAAGTTAACTGGTAAGTTTAGTCTTTTTGTCTTT
TATTTCAGGTCCCGGATCCGGTGGTGGTGCAAATCAAAGAACTGCTCCTCAGTGGATGTTGCCTTTACTT
CTAGGCCTGTACGGAAGTGTTACTTCTGCTCTAAAAGCTGCGGAATTGTACCCGCGGAATTAATACGACT
CACTATAGGGACTAGTACCATGGGAAAATCAAAAGAAATCAGCCAAGACCTCAGAAAAAGAATTGTAGAC
CTCCACAAGTCTGGTTCATCCTTGGGAGCAATTTCCAAACGCCTGGCGGTACCACGTTCATCTGTACAAA
CAATAGTACGCAAGTATAAACACCATGGGACCACGCAGCCGTCATACCGCTCAGGAAGGAGACGCGTTCT
GTCTCCTAGAGATGAACGTACTTTGGTGCGAAAAGTGCAAATCAATCCCAGAACAACAGCAAAGGACCTT
GTGAAGATGCTGGAGGAAACAGGTACAAAAGTATCTATATCCACAGTAAAACGAGTCCTATATCGACATA
ACCTGAAAGGCCACTCAGCAAGGAAGAAGCCACTGCTCCAAAACCGACATAAGAAAGCCAGACTACGGTT
TGCAACTGCACATGGGGACAAAGATCGTACTTTTTGGAGAAATGTCCTCTGGTCTGATGAAACAAAAATA
GAACTGTTTGGCCATAATGACCATCGTTATGTTTGGAGGAAGAAGGGGGAGGCTTGCAAGCCGAAGAACA
CCATCCCAACCGTGAAGCACGGGGGTGGCAGCATCATGTTGTGGGGGTGCTTTGCTGCAGGAGGGACTGG
TGCACTTCACAAAATAGATGGCATCATGGACGCGGTGCAGTATGTGGATATATTGAAGCAACATCTCAAG
ACATCAGTCAGGAAGTTAAAGCTTGGTCGCAAATGGGTCTTCCAACACGACAATGACCCCAAGCATACTT
CCAAAGTTGTGGCAAAATGGCTTAAGGACAACAAAGTCAAGGTATTGGAGTGGCCATCACAAAGCCCTGA
CCTCAATCCTATAGAAAATTTGTGGGCAGAACTGAAAAAGCGTGTGCGAGCAAGGAGGCCTACAAACCTG
ACTCAGTTACACCAGCTCTGTCAGGAGGAATGGGCCAAAATTCACCCAAATTATTGTGGGAAGCTTGTGG
AAGGCTACCCGAAACGTTTGACCCAAGTTAAACAATTTAAAGGCAATGCTACCAAATACTAGGGGCCCTA
ACCGCGGGGATCCAGACATGATAAGATACATTGATGAGTTTGGACAAACCACAACTAGAATGCAGTGAAA
AAAATGCTTTATTTGTGAAATTTGTGATGCTATTGCTTTATTTGTAACCATTATAAGCTGCAATAAACAA
GTTAACAACAACAATTGCATTCATTTTATGTTTCAGGTTCAGGGGGAGGTGTGGGAGGTTTTTTAACGCT
TACAATTTCCTGATGCGGTATTTTCTCCTTACGCATCTGTGCGGTATTTCACACCGCATCAGGTGGCACT
TTTCGGGGAAATGTGCGCGGAACCCCTATTTGTTTATTTTTCTAAATACATTCAAATATGTATCCGCTCA
TGAGACAATAACCCTGATAAATGCTTCAATAATATTGAAAAAGGAAGAGTATGAGTATTCAACATTTCCG
TGTCGCCCTTATTCCCTTTTTTGCGGCATTTTGCCTTCCTGTTTTTGCTCACCCAGAAACGCTGGTGAAA
GTAAAAGATGCTGAAGATCAGTTGGGTGCACGAGTGGGTTACATCGAACTGGATCTCAACAGCGGTAAGA
TCCTTGAGAGTTTTCGCCCCGAAGAACGTTTTCCAATGATGAGCACTTTTAAAGTTCTGCTATGTGGCGC
GGTATTATCCCGTATTGACGCCGGGCAAGAGCAACTCGGTCGCCGCATACACTATTCTCAGAATGACTTG
GTTGAGTACTCACCAGTCACAGAAAAGCATCTTACGGATGGCATGACAGTAAGAGAATTATGCAGTGCTG
CCATAACCATGAGTGATAACACTGCGGCCAACTTACTTCTGACAACGATCGGAGGACCGAAGGAGCTAAC
CGCTTTTTTGCACAACATGGGGGATCATGTAACTCGCCTTGATCGTTGGGAACCGGAGCTGAATGAAGCC
ATACCAAACGACGAGCGTGACACCACGATGCCTGTAGCAATGGCAACAACGTTGCGCAAACTATTAACTG
GCGAACTACTTACTCTAGCTTCCCGGCAACAATTAATAGACTGGATGGAGGCGGATAAAGTTGCAGGACC
ACTTCTGCGCTCGGCCCTTCCGGCTGGCTGGTTTATTGCTGATAAATCTGGAGCCGGTGAGCGTGGGTCT
CGCGGTATCATTGCAGCACTGGGGCCAGATGGTAAGCCCTCCCGTATCGTAGTTATCTACACGACGGGGA
GTCAGGCAACTATGGATGAACGAAATAGACAGATCGCTGAGATAGGTGCCTCACTGATTAAGCATTGGTA
ACTGTCAGACCAAGTTTACTCATATATACTTTAGATTGATTTAAAACTTCATTTTTAATTTAAAAGGATC
TAGGTGAAGATCCTTTTTGATAATCTCATGACCAAAATCCCTTAACGTGAGTTTTCGTTCCACTGAGCGT
CAGACCCCGTAGAAAAGATCAAAGGATCTTC
Features (pLannotate 1.2.2; 20 found; start..end, strand, type, name):
      1..589     +  rep_origin     ori: high-copy-number ColE1/pMB1/pBR322/pUC origin of replication
   1152..1207    -  polyA_signal   β-globin poly(A) signal: rabbit β-globin polyadenylation signal (Gil and Proudfoot, 1987)
   1278..1358    -  CDS            HBB (fragment): HBB_PONPY - Experimental evidence at transcript level: Swiss-Prot protein existence level 2. Involved in oxygen transport from the lung to the various peripheral tissues. From Pongo pygmaeus (Bornean orangutan).
   1372..2397    -  CDS            HygR: aminoglycoside phosphotransferase from E. coli; aph(4)-Ia; confers resistance to hygromycin
   3030..4211    +  promoter       EF-1α promoter: strong constitutive promoter for human elongation factor EF-1α
   4246..4788    +  CDS            TNFRSF9 (fragment): TNR9_HUMAN - Also known as CD137, ILA. Experimental evidence at protein level: Swiss-Prot protein existence level 1. Receptor for TNFSF9/4-1BBL. Possibly active during T cell activation. From Homo sapiens (Human).
   4903..5616    +  CDS            mCitrine: mCitrine is a basic (constitutively fluorescent) yellow fluorescent protein published in 2001, derived from Aequorea victoria.
   5677..5901    +  polyA_signal   bGH poly(A) signal: bovine growth hormone polyadenylation signal
   5905..5926    +  promoter       SV40 promoter (fragment): SV40 enhancer and early promoter
   6225..6241    +  rep_origin     M13 ori (fragment): M13 bacteriophage origin of replication; arrow indicates direction of (+) strand synthesis
   6244..6264    -  misc_feature   MCS (fragment): pUC18/19 multiple cloning site
   6263..6566    +  enhancer       CMV enhancer: human cytomegalovirus immediate early enhancer
   6567..6770    +  promoter       CMV promoter: human cytomegalovirus (CMV) immediate early promoter
   6908..7004    +  intron         SV40 intron: modified SV40 intron with splice donor and acceptor sites
   7061..7079    +  promoter       T7 promoter: promoter for bacteriophage T7 RNA polymerase
   7090..8112    +  CDS            SB100X: hyperactive variant of the Sleeping Beauty transposase (Mátés et al., 2009)
   8129..8263    -  polyA_signal   SV40 poly(A) signal: SV40 polyadenylation signal
   8339..8389    -  misc_feature   bom (fragment): basis of mobility region from pBR322
   8416..8520    +  promoter       AmpR promoter: bla
   8521..9381    +  CDS            AmpR: β-lactamase; bla; confers resistance to ampicillin, carbenicillin, and related antibiotics
