>Addgene plasmid #135923 | pAF138 | addgene full sequence | sequence record 270125 | Addgene NGS Result
AAACTACCCCAAGCTGGCCTCTGCGGCCGCCACCATGGTAAACAGCTACAATAGACTGGAGGCGATATCA
ACTCTTGTTATACTACTCTGGGTAACTCTGGTCCAGGGTTCCTGTGGCAGCTGTCCAGCTGGTACTTTCT
GGAATGGTACAGATTGTGGAAAAAACAAAAATCAAGCTTGCATCCCATGTCCCCCAAATAGTTTCTCTAG
TACAGCTGGCGAACAGAGGACATGTAACATATGCAGGAGATGTGAAGGTATTTTTAGAACAAAGAGAGAA
TGTACTCCAACAAGTAATACAGAGTGTGATTGTATGTCTGGGTATCATTGTTCCGGAGTAGGATGTAATA
GGTGTCAACCAGATTGCAAGCAAGGTCAAGAACTTCTAGGAAAAGGTTGTAGAGACTGTAGCTTTGGTAC
CTTTAATGATCAGACACGGGGGAACTGCAAACGCTGGACAAACTGCTCTTTGAATGGACTAGTTGTGCTT
GTAAATGGAACCAATAAAAGAGATGTGATATGTGGATCCACCCAAACAGTTGCCACTCTGGACACAATCT
CCATGACAATTCCAGCTTCTCTCGTGCACATTGATAAGAACCATCAGCCCGGGGAGAACCTTTACTTCCA
GGGATCCGCTGGCTCCGCTGCTGGTTCTGGCGAATTCCATCATCACCATCACCATGTCGACGTGAGCAAG
GGCGAGGAGCTGTTCACCGGCGTGGTGCCCATCCTGGTGGAGCTGGACGGCGACGTGAACGGCCACAAGT
TCAGCGTGAGCGGCGAGGGCGAGGGCGACGCCACCTACGGCAAGTTGACCCTGAAGTTCATCTGCACCAC
CGGCAAGCTGCCCGTGCCCTGGCCCACCCTGGTGACCACCTTCGGCTACGGCCTGATGTGCTTCGCCCGC
TACCCCGACCACATGAAGCAGCACGACTTCTTCAAGAGCGCCATGCCCGAGGGCTACGTGCAGGAGCGCA
CCATCTTCTTCAAGGACGACGGCAACTACAAGACCCGCGCCGAGGTGAAGTTCGAGGGCGACACCCTGGT
GAACCGCATCGAGCTGAAGGGCATCGACTTCAAGGAGGACGGCAACATCCTGGGCCACAAGCTGGAGTAC
AACTACAACAGCCACAACGTGTACATCATGGCCGACAAGCAGAAGAACGGCATCAAGGTGAACTTCAAGA
TCCGCCACAACATCGAGGACGGCAGCGTGCAGCTGGCCGACCACTACCAGCAGAACACCCCCATCGGCGA
CGGCCCCGTGCTGCTGCCCGACAACCACTACCTGAGCTACCAGAGCAAGCTGAGCAAGGACCCCAACGAG
AAGCGCGACCACATGGTGCTGCTGGAGTTCGTGACCGCCGCCGGCATCACCCTGGGCATGGACGAGCTGT
ACAAGTAGGCTAGCGTCAGGCCAAGCTTGGGGATCAATTCTCTAGAGCTCGCTGATCAGCCTCGACTGTG
CCTTCTAGTTGCCAGCCATCTGTTGTTTGCCCCTCCCCCGTGCCTTCCTTGACCCTGGAAGGTGCCACTC
CCACTGTCCTTTCCTAATAAAATGAGGAAATTGCATCGCATTGTCTGAGTAGGTGTCATTCTATTCTGGG
GGGTGGGGTGGGGCAGGACAGCAAGGGGGAGGATTGGGAAGACAATAGCAGGCATGCTGGGGATGCGGTG
GGCTCTATGGCTTCTGAGGCGGAAAGAACCAGCTGGGCCTACTAGATAGCGGACCCCTTACCGAAACATC
GCCGCATTCTGCAGAGGAGTCGAACTTAGTGTATGTAAACTTCTGACCCACTGGAATTGTGATACAGTGA
ATTATAAGTGAAATAATCTGTCTGTAAACAATTGTTGGAAAAATGACTTGTGTCATGCACAAAGTAGATG
TCCTAACTGACTTGCCAAAACTATTGTTTGTTAACAAGAAATTTGTGGAGTAGTTGAAAAACGAGTTTTA
ATGACTCCAACTTAAGTGTATGTAAACTTCCGACTTCAACTGTATAGGGATCCAATTTTAACAAAATATT
CGAGCTTGCATGCCTGCAGGTCGTTACATAACTTACGGTAAATGGCCCGCCTGGCTGACCGCCCAACGAC
CCCCGCCCATTGACGTCAATAATGACGTATGTTCCCATAGTAACGCCAATAGGGACTTTCCATTGACGTC
AATGGGTGGAGTATTTACGGTAAACTGCCCACTTGGCAGTACATCAAGTGTATCATATGCCAAGTACGCC
CCCTATTGACGTCAATGACGGTAAATGGCCCGCCTGGCATTATGCCCAGTACATGACCTTATGGGACTTT
CCTACTTGGCAGTACATCTACGTATTAGTCATCGCTATTACCATGGTGATGCGGTTTTGGCAGTACATCA
ATGGGCGTGGATAGCGGTTTGACTCACGGGGATTTCCAAGTCTCCACCCCATTGACGTCAATGGGAGTTT
GTTTTGGCACCAAAATCAACGGGACTTTCCAAAATGTCGTAACAACTCCGCCCCATTGACGCAAATGGGC
GGTAGGCGTGTACGGTGGGAGGTCTATATAAGCAGAGCTCGTTTAGTGAACCGTCAGATCGCCTGGAGAC
GCCATCCACGCTGTTTTGACCTCCATAGAAGACACCGGGACCGATCCAGCCTCCGGACTCTAGAGGATCC
GGTACTCGAGGAACTGAAAAACCAGAAAGTTAACTGGTAAGTTTAGTCTTTTTGTCTTTTATTTCAGGTC
CCGGATCCGGTGGTGGTGCAAATCAAAGAACTGCTCCTCAGTGGATGTTGCCTTTACTTCTAGGCCTGTA
CGGAAGTGTTACTTCTGCTCTAAAAGCTGCGGAATTGTACCCGCGGAATTAATACGACTCACTATAGGGA
CTAGTACCATGGGAAAATCAAAAGAAATCAGCCAAGACCTCAGAAAAAGAATTGTAGACCTCCACAAGTC
TGGTTCATCCTTGGGAGCAATTTCCAAACGCCTGGCGGTACCACGTTCATCTGTACAAACAATAGTACGC
AAGTATAAACACCATGGGACCACGCAGCCGTCATACCGCTCAGGAAGGAGACGCGTTCTGTCTCCTAGAG
ATGAACGTACTTTGGTGCGAAAAGTGCAAATCAATCCCAGAACAACAGCAAAGGACCTTGTGAAGATGCT
GGAGGAAACAGGTACAAAAGTATCTATATCCACAGTAAAACGAGTCCTATATCGACATAACCTGAAAGGC
CACTCAGCAAGGAAGAAGCCACTGCTCCAAAACCGACATAAGAAAGCCAGACTACGGTTTGCAACTGCAC
ATGGGGACAAAGATCGTACTTTTTGGAGAAATGTCCTCTGGTCTGATGAAACAAAAATAGAACTGTTTGG
CCATAATGACCATCGTTATGTTTGGAGGAAGAAGGGGGAGGCTTGCAAGCCGAAGAACACCATCCCAACC
GTGAAGCACGGGGGTGGCAGCATCATGTTGTGGGGGTGCTTTGCTGCAGGAGGGACTGGTGCACTTCACA
AAATAGATGGCATCATGGACGCGGTGCAGTATGTGGATATATTGAAGCAACATCTCAAGACATCAGTCAG
GAAGTTAAAGCTTGGTCGCAAATGGGTCTTCCAACACGACAATGACCCCAAGCATACTTCCAAAGTTGTG
GCAAAATGGCTTAAGGACAACAAAGTCAAGGTATTGGAGTGGCCATCACAAAGCCCTGACCTCAATCCTA
TAGAAAATTTGTGGGCAGAACTGAAAAAGCGTGTGCGAGCAAGGAGGCCTACAAACCTGACTCAGTTACA
CCAGCTCTGTCAGGAGGAATGGGCCAAAATTCACCCAAATTATTGTGGGAAGCTTGTGGAAGGCTACCCG
AAACGTTTGACCCAAGTTAAACAATTTAAAGGCAATGCTACCAAATACTAGGGGCCCTAACCGCGGGGAT
CCAGACATGATAAGATACATTGATGAGTTTGGACAAACCACAACTAGAATGCAGTGAAAAAAATGCTTTA
TTTGTGAAATTTGTGATGCTATTGCTTTATTTGTAACCATTATAAGCTGCAATAAACAAGTTAACAACAA
CAATTGCATTCATTTTATGTTTCAGGTTCAGGGGGAGGTGTGGGAGGTTTTTTAACGCTTACAATTTCCT
GATGCGGTATTTTCTCCTTACGCATCTGTGCGGTATTTCACACCGCATCAGGTGGCACTTTTCGGGGAAA
TGTGCGCGGAACCCCTATTTGTTTATTTTTCTAAATACATTCAAATATGTATCCGCTCATGAGACAATAA
CCCTGATAAATGCTTCAATAATATTGAAAAAGGAAGAGTATGAGTATTCAACATTTCCGTGTCGCCCTTA
TTCCCTTTTTTGCGGCATTTTGCCTTCCTGTTTTTGCTCACCCAGAAACGCTGGTGAAAGTAAAAGATGC
TGAAGATCAGTTGGGTGCACGAGTGGGTTACATCGAACTGGATCTCAACAGCGGTAAGATCCTTGAGAGT
TTTCGCCCCGAAGAACGTTTTCCAATGATGAGCACTTTTAAAGTTCTGCTATGTGGCGCGGTATTATCCC
GTATTGACGCCGGGCAAGAGCAACTCGGTCGCCGCATACACTATTCTCAGAATGACTTGGTTGAGTACTC
ACCAGTCACAGAAAAGCATCTTACGGATGGCATGACAGTAAGAGAATTATGCAGTGCTGCCATAACCATG
AGTGATAACACTGCGGCCAACTTACTTCTGACAACGATCGGAGGACCGAAGGAGCTAACCGCTTTTTTGC
ACAACATGGGGGATCATGTAACTCGCCTTGATCGTTGGGAACCGGAGCTGAATGAAGCCATACCAAACGA
CGAGCGTGACACCACGATGCCTGTAGCAATGGCAACAACGTTGCGCAAACTATTAACTGGCGAACTACTT
ACTCTAGCTTCCCGGCAACAATTAATAGACTGGATGGAGGCGGATAAAGTTGCAGGACCACTTCTGCGCT
CGGCCCTTCCGGCTGGCTGGTTTATTGCTGATAAATCTGGAGCCGGTGAGCGTGGGTCTCGCGGTATCAT
TGCAGCACTGGGGCCAGATGGTAAGCCCTCCCGTATCGTAGTTATCTACACGACGGGGAGTCAGGCAACT
ATGGATGAACGAAATAGACAGATCGCTGAGATAGGTGCCTCACTGATTAAGCATTGGTAACTGTCAGACC
AAGTTTACTCATATATACTTTAGATTGATTTAAAACTTCATTTTTAATTTAAAAGGATCTAGGTGAAGAT
CCTTTTTGATAATCTCATGACCAAAATCCCTTAACGTGAGTTTTCGTTCCACTGAGCGTCAGACCCCGTA
GAAAAGATCAAAGGATCTTCTTGAGATCCTTTTTTTCTGCGCGTAATCTGCTGCTTGCAAACAAAAAAAC
CACCGCTACCAGCGGTGGTTTGTTTGCCGGATCAAGAGCTACCAACTCTTTTTCCGAAGGTAACTGGCTT
CAGCAGAGCGCAGATACCAAATACTGTTCTTCTAGTGTAGCCGTAGTTAGGCCACCACTTCAAGAACTCT
GTAGCACCGCCTACATACCTCGCTCTGCTAATCCTGTTACCAGTGGCTGCTGCCAGTGGCGATAAGTCGT
GTCTTACCGGGTTGGACTCAAGACGATAGTTACCGGATAAGGCGCAGCGGTCGGGCTGAACGGGGGGTTC
GTGCACACAGCCCAGCTTGGAGCGAACGACCTACACCGAACTGAGATACCTACAGCGTGAGCTATGAGAA
AGCGCCACGCTTCCCGAAGGGAGAAAGGCGGACAGGTATCCGGTAAGCGGCAGGGTCGGAACAGGAGAGC
GCACGAGGGAGCTTCCAGGGGGAAACGCCTGGTATCTTTATAGTCCTGTCGGGTTTCGCCACCTCTGACT
TGAGCGTCGATTTTTGTGATGCTCGTCAGGGGGGCGGAGCCTATGGAAAAACGCCAGCAACGCGGCCTTT
TTACGGTTCCTGGCCTTTTGCTGGCCTTTTGCTCACATGTTCTTTCCTGCGTTATCCCCTGATTCTGTGG
ATAACCGTATTACCGCCTTTGAGTGAGCTGATACCGCTCGCCGCAGCCGAACGACCGAGCGCAGCGAGTC
AGTGAGCGAGGAAGCGGATCCCTATACAGTTGAAGTCGGAAGTTTACATACACCTTAGCCAAATACATTT
AAACTCACTTTTTCACAATTCCTGACATTTAATCCTAGTAAAAATTCCCTGTCTTAGGTCAGTTAGGATC
ACCACTTTATTTTAAGAATGTGAAATATCAGAATAATAGTAGAGAGAATGATTCATTTCAGCTTTTATTT
CTTTCATCACATTCCCAGTGGGTCAGAAGTTTACATACACTCGACTCCTCTGCAGAATGCGGCGATGTTT
CGGTAAGGGGTCCCGAGTAGCTAGTTCATGGCAGCCAGCATATGGCATATGTTGCCAAACTCTAAACCAA
ATACTCATTCTGATGTTTTAAATGATTTGCCCTCCCATATGTCCTTCCGAGTGAGAGACACAAAAAATTC
CAACACACTATTGCAATGAAAATAAATTTCCTTTATTAGCCAGAAGTCAGATGCTCAAGGGGCTTCATGA
TGTCCCCATAATTTTTGGCAGAGGGAAAAAGATCTCAGTGGTATTTGTGAGCCAGGGCATTGGCCACACC
AGCCACCACCTTCTGATAGGCAGCCTGCACCTGAGGAGTGAATTCACGACAGGCCTTCGAACTATTCCTT
TGCCCTCGGACGAGTGCTGGGGCGTCGGTTTCCACTATCGGCGAGTACTTCTACACAGCCATCGGTCCAG
ACGGCCGCGCTTCTGCGGGCGATTTGTGTACGCCCGACAGTCCCGGCTCCGGATCGGACGATTGCGTCGC
ATCGACCCTGCGCCCAAGCTGCATCATCGAAATTGCCGTCAACCAAGCTCTGATAGAGTTGGTCAAGACC
AATGCGGAGCATATACGCCCGGAGCCGCGGCGATCCTGCAAGCTCCGGATGCCTCCGCTCGAAGTAGCGC
GTCTGCTGCTCCATACAAGCCAACCACGGCCTCCAGAAGAAGATGTTGGCGACCTCGTATTGGGAATCCC
CGAACATCGCCTCGCTCCAGTCAATGACCGCTGTTATGCGGCCATTGTCCGTCAGGACATTGTTGGAGCC
GAAATCCGCGTGCACGAGGTGCCGGACTTCGGGGCAGTCCTCGGCCCAAAGCATCAGCTCATCGAGAGCC
TGCGCGACGGACGCACTGACGGTGTCGTCCATCACAGTTTGCCAGTGATACACATGGGGATCAGCAATCG
CGCATATGAAATCACGCCATGTAGTGTATTGACCGATTCCTTGCGGTCCGAATGGGCCGAACCCGCTCGT
CTGGCTAAGATCGGCCGCAGCGATCGCATCCATGGCCTCCGCGACCGGCTGCAGAACAGCGGGCAGTTCG
GTTTCAGGCAGGTCTTGCAACGTGACACCCTGTGCACGGCGGGAGATGCAATAGGTCAGGCTCTCGCTGA
ATTCCCCAATGTCAAGCACTTCCGGAATCGGGAGCGCGGCCGATGCAAAGTGCCGATAAACATAACGATC
TTTGTAGAAACCATCGGCGCAGCTATTTACCCGCAGGACATATCCACGCCCTCCTACATCGAAGCTGAAA
GCACGAGATTCTTCGCCCTCCGAGAGCTGCATCAGGTCGGAGACGCTGTCGAACTTTTCGATCAGAAACT
TCTCGACAGACGTCGCGGTGAGTTCAGGCTTTTTCATGGTGGCCTCAGGTGCAGAGGTTTCTACAGGGAA
AGAGAGAAAGGCTACAGTTAGTTTGCTGTGATGATGCTAAGTGCCGAGGTCAGATGTCTATGGATTGTAC
ACGGAATCCCAACGCAGGAACCAAAAAACACTCACCCAAAAAAATGGCGCTAAGGCCGAGAGAAAGGCGA
AGTTCCGTCTACGGCTATATACCTTGAAACAGGGGCGGCAGAAGTGACGCAACGCGGTTGCGCGGACGGC
TTCCTGTGTTTTCATTGGTCGAAGCGTTCTGCGCGTGCGCAGAGATTCCCCAGGGAAGGCGGGCCCTCTT
CCGAATGTCCAATCCGGACATTCTTCCGGTTGGACCTCCGCGGTCAGCGCTGTGCCCGGCGAGAGATCAC
GTGGGGCGCGGAGGCGGTGCTGCTGGGGCACGGCCGTCCAGCCTCGGCGGCCATATTTTTGAGGGGCTGT
TCATCTCGTTCACACGCTCTGTCCGCCATGTTTGTGAGTGGAAGCGCCATTACCCCTTCAAGCGACTGAA
GGCTGCAGGGCCTCTGGTGGCCCGCATGGGGAGACCAGACCCGCCAGGCCCGCCTTTCCGCACTCAGTCC
GGGCTTACTTTATTTTGTGAGACAGGGTCTCGCCTAGAGGCTCCGGTGCCCGTCAGTGGGCAGAGCGCAC
ATCGCCCACAGTCCCCGAGAAGTTGGGGGGAGGGGTCGGCAATTGAACCGGTGCCTAGAGAAGGTGGCGC
GGGGTAAACTGGGAAAGTGATGTCGTGTACTGGCTCCGCCTTTTTCCCGAGGGTGGGGGAGAACCGTATA
TAAGTGCAGTAGTCGCCGTGAACGTTCTTTTTCGCAACGGGTTTGCCGCCAGAACACAGGTAAGTGCCGT
GTGTGGTTCCCGCGGGCCTGGCCTCTTTACGGGTTATGGCCCTTGCGTGCCTTGAATTACTTCCACGCCC
CTGGCTGCAGTACGTGATTCTTGATCCCGAGCTTCGGGTTGGAAGTGGGTGGGAGAGTTCGAGGCCTTGC
GCTTAAGGAGCCCCTTCGCCTCGTGCTTGAGTTGAGGCCTGGCTTGGGCGCTGGGGCCGCCGCGTGCGAA
TCTGGTGGCACCTTCGCGCCTGTCTCGCTGCTTTCGATAAGTCTCTAGCCATTTAAAATTTTTGATGACC
TGCTGCGACGCTTTTTTTCTGGCAAGATAGTCTTGTAAATGCGGGCCAAGATCTGCACACTGGTATTTCG
GTTTTTGGGGCCGCGGGCGGCGACGGGGCCCGTGCGTCCCAGCGCACATGTTCGGCGAGGCGGGGCCTGC
GAGCGCGGCCACCGAGAATCGGACGGGGGTAGTCTCAAGCTGGCCGGCCTGCTCTGGTGCCTGGCCTCGC
GCCGCCGTGTATCGCCCCGCCCTGGGCGGCAAGGCTGGCCCGGTCGGCACCAGTTGCGTGAGCGGAAAGA
TGGCCGCTTCCCGGCCCTGCTGCAGGGAGCTCAAAATGGAGGACGCGGCGCTCGGGAGAGCGGGCGGGTG
AGTCACCCACACAAAGGAAAAGGGCCTTTCCGTCCTCAGCCGTCGCTTCATGTGACTCCACGGAGTACCG
GGCGCCGTCCAGGCACCTCGATTAGTTCTCGAGCTTTTGGAGTACGTCGTCTTTAGGTTGGGGGGAGGGG
TTTTATGCGATGGAGTTTCCCCATACTGAGTGGGTGGAGACTGAAGTTAGGCCAGCTTGGCACTTGATGT
AATTCTCCTTGGAATTTGCCCTTTTTGAGTTTGGATCTTGGTTCATTCTCAAGCCTCAGACAGTGGTTCA
AAGTTTTTTTCTTCCATTTAAGGTGTCGTGA
Features (pLannotate 1.2.2; 20 found; start..end, strand, type, name):
     35..577     +  CDS            TNFRSF9 (fragment): TNR9_HUMAN - Also known as CD137, ILA. Experimental evidence at protein level: Swiss-Prot protein existence level 1. Receptor for TNFSF9/4-1BBL. Possibly active during T cell activation. From Homo sapiens (Human).
    692..1405    +  CDS            mCitrine: mCitrine is a basic (constitutively fluorescent) yellow fluorescent protein published in 2001, derived from Aequorea victoria.
   1466..1690    +  polyA_signal   bGH poly(A) signal: bovine growth hormone polyadenylation signal
   1694..1715    +  promoter       SV40 promoter (fragment): SV40 enhancer and early promoter
   2014..2030    +  rep_origin     M13 ori (fragment): M13 bacteriophage origin of replication; arrow indicates direction of (+) strand synthesis
   2033..2053    -  misc_feature   MCS (fragment): pUC18/19 multiple cloning site
   2052..2355    +  enhancer       CMV enhancer: human cytomegalovirus immediate early enhancer
   2356..2559    +  promoter       CMV promoter: human cytomegalovirus (CMV) immediate early promoter
   2697..2793    +  intron         SV40 intron: modified SV40 intron with splice donor and acceptor sites
   2850..2868    +  promoter       T7 promoter: promoter for bacteriophage T7 RNA polymerase
   2879..3901    +  CDS            SB100X: hyperactive variant of the Sleeping Beauty transposase (Mátés et al., 2009)
   3918..4052    -  polyA_signal   SV40 poly(A) signal: SV40 polyadenylation signal
   4128..4178    -  misc_feature   bom (fragment): basis of mobility region from pBR322
   4205..4309    +  promoter       AmpR promoter: bla
   4310..5170    +  CDS            AmpR: β-lactamase; bla; confers resistance to ampicillin, carbenicillin, and related antibiotics
   5341..5929    +  rep_origin     ori: high-copy-number ColE1/pMB1/pBR322/pUC origin of replication
   6492..6547    -  polyA_signal   β-globin poly(A) signal: rabbit β-globin polyadenylation signal (Gil and Proudfoot, 1987)
   6618..6698    -  CDS            HBB (fragment): HBB_PONPY - Experimental evidence at transcript level: Swiss-Prot protein existence level 2. Involved in oxygen transport from the lung to the various peripheral tissues. From Pongo pygmaeus (Bornean orangutan).
   6712..7737    -  CDS            HygR: aminoglycoside phosphotransferase from E. coli; aph(4)-Ia; confers resistance to hygromycin
   8370..9551    +  promoter       EF-1α promoter: strong constitutive promoter for human elongation factor EF-1α
