[The description below was written by a language model from this plasmid's Addgene catalogue record and pLannotate feature annotations shown in this document.]
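Description:
pAF138 is an all-in-one Sleeping Beauty transposon plasmid (9,551 bp) for stable mammalian expression of Tasmanian devil (Sarcophilus harrisii) TNFRSF9, also called CD137 or 4-1BB, fused at its C terminus to the yellow fluorescent protein mCitrine. It was built by Gibson assembly into a SalI/NheI-digested pAF137 backbone, with parts derived from pSBtet-Hyg, a CMV-driven SB100X transposase plasmid, and a synthetic mCitrine. In bacteria it is maintained at high copy through a ColE1/pUC-type origin and selected with ampicillin via the bla gene.

The expression cassette consists of the human EF-1α promoter, the TNFRSF9 coding region, mCitrine, and a bovine growth hormone polyadenylation signal. The annotation software labels the receptor as a fragment matching human TNFRSF9, which reflects homology-based matching; the catalogue record identifies the insert as the devil orthologue. A hygromycin resistance gene lies upstream in the opposite orientation, followed by a rabbit β-globin polyadenylation signal, and allows selection of stably modified cells; its promoter is not annotated. The "all-in-one" design comes from a separate cassette on the same plasmid in which the CMV enhancer/promoter, an SV40 intron and an SV40 polyadenylation signal drive the hyperactive SB100X transposase, so no helper plasmid is needed to mobilise the cargo into the host genome. The transposon inverted repeats are not annotated in the feature tables, so the exact transposon boundaries cannot be stated from the record.

The two feature tables, from the depositor and from repository sequencing, show the same elements in the same order with different start coordinates. Multiple cloning sites allow TNFRSF9 to be swapped for other genes of interest. The associated work used such fluorescent fusion proteins to map immune protein interactions in transmissible cancers.
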