Addgene plasmid #135923: pAF138
Purpose: All-in-one Sleeping Beauty vector for Expression for Tasmanian devil TNFRSF9-mCitrine fusion protein. Multiple cloning sites to swap genes-of-interest (i.e. TNFRSF9).
Depositing lab: Andrew S. Flies. Depositing organization: University of Tasmania. Publication: A novel system to map protein interactions reveals evolutionarily conserved immune evasion pathways on transmissible cancers. Flies AS, Darby JM, Lennard PR, Murphy PR, Ong CEB, Pinfold TL, De Luca A, Lyons AB, Woods GM, Patchett AL. Sci Adv. 2020 Jul 1;6(27). pii: 6/27/eaba5031. doi: 10.1126/sciadv.aba5031. Print 2020 Jul. PubMed 32937435.
Backbone
  Vector backbone: pAF137 SalI + NheI digest
  Backbone manufacturer: Andrew Flies Wild Immunology Laboratory
  Vector type: Mammalian Expression ; Transposon
  Selectable markers: Hygromycin
Growth in bacteria
  Bacterial resistance: Ampicillin, 100 μg/mL
  Growth temperature: 37°C
  Growth strain: DH5alpha
  Copy number: High Copy
Gene/Insert
  Gene/Insert name: TNFRSF9 fused to mCitrine (alt names: CD137; 41BB)
  Species: Tasmanian devil (Sarcophilus harrisii)
  Promoter: EF1a
  Tag / fusion protein: mCitrine (C terminal on insert)
  Cloning method: Gibson Cloning
  Sequencing primers: 5′ gcctcagacagtggttcaaag; 3′ aggcacagtcgaggctgat
Resource information
  A portion of this plasmid was derived from a plasmid made by: pSBtet_Hyg_60508; pCMV(CAT)T7-SB100_34879; synthetic mCitrine
Terms and licenses: Academic/Nonprofit Terms; Industry Terms: Not Available to Industry
Depositor comments: See bioRxiv preprint: https://doi.org/10.1101/831404 Please see the following article for protocols on how to construct or use this vector: Flies, A. S., Darby, J. M., Murphy, P. R., Pinfold, T. L., Patchett, A. L. & Lennard, P. R. Generation and Testing of Fluorescent Adaptable Simple Theranostic (FAST) Proteins. Bio-protocol under review (2020) https://doi.org/10.21769/BioProtoc.3696.
How to cite: pAF138 was a gift from Andrew S. Flies (Addgene plasmid # 135923 ; http://n2t.net/addgene:135923 ; RRID:Addgene_135923)
