>Addgene plasmid #135923 | pAF138 | depositor partial sequence | sequence record 262513 | FAST protein (type I) coding sequence - mCitrine
ATGGTAAACAGCTACAATAGACTGGAGGCGATATCAACTCTTGTTATACTACTCTGGGTAACTCTGGTCC
AGGGTTCCTGTGGCAGCTGTCCAGCTGGTACTTTCTGGAATGGTACAGATTGTGGAAAAAACAAAAATCA
AGCTTGCATCCCATGTCCCCCAAATAGTTTCTCTAGTACAGCTGGCGAACAGAGGACATGTAACATATGC
AGGAGATGTGAAGGTATTTTTAGAACAAAGAGAGAATGTACTCCAACAAGTAATACAGAGTGTGATTGTA
TGTCTGGGTATCATTGTTCCGGAGTAGGATGTAATAGGTGTCAACCAGATTGCAAGCAAGGTCAAGAACT
TCTAGGAAAAGGTTGTAGAGACTGTAGCTTTGGTACCTTTAATGATCAGACACGGGGGAACTGCAAACGC
TGGACAAACTGCTCTTTGAATGGACTAGTTGTGCTTGTAAATGGAACCAATAAAAGAGATGTGATATGTG
GATCCACCCAAACAGTTGCCACTCTGGACACAATCTCCATGACAATTCCAGCTTCTCTCGTGCACATTGA
TAAGAACCATCAGCCCGGGGAGAACCTTTACTTCCAGGGATCCGCTGGCTCCGCTGCTGGTTCTGGCGAA
TTCCATCATCACCATCACCATGTCGACGTGAGCAAGGGCGAGGAGCTGTTCACCGGCGTGGTGCCCATCC
TGGTGGAGCTGGACGGCGACGTGAACGGCCACAAGTTCAGCGTGAGCGGCGAGGGCGAGGGCGACGCCAC
CTACGGCAAGTTGACCCTGAAGTTCATCTGCACCACCGGCAAGCTGCCCGTGCCCTGGCCCACCCTGGTG
ACCACCTTCGGCTACGGCCTGATGTGCTTCGCCCGCTACCCCGACCACATGAAGCAGCACGACTTCTTCA
AGAGCGCCATGCCCGAGGGCTACGTGCAGGAGCGCACCATCTTCTTCAAGGACGACGGCAACTACAAGAC
CCGCGCCGAGGTGAAGTTCGAGGGCGACACCCTGGTGAACCGCATCGAGCTGAAGGGCATCGACTTCAAG
GAGGACGGCAACATCCTGGGCCACAAGCTGGAGTACAACTACAACAGCCACAACGTGTACATCATGGCCG
ACAAGCAGAAGAACGGCATCAAGGTGAACTTCAAGATCCGCCACAACATCGAGGACGGCAGCGTGCAGCT
GGCCGACCACTACCAGCAGAACACCCCCATCGGCGACGGCCCCGTGCTGCTGCCCGACAACCACTACCTG
AGCTACCAGAGCAAGCTGAGCAAGGACCCCAACGAGAAGCGCGACCACATGGTGCTGCTGGAGTTCGTGA
CCGCCGCCGGCATCACCCTGGGCATGGACGAGCTGTACAAGTAG
